Addgene plasmid #108954: pET-28a(+)-GDH
Purpose: heterologous expression of GDH of B. megaterium in E. coli
Depositing lab: Frank Schulz. Depositing organization: Ruhr-Universitaet Bochum. Publication: An in vitro Biosynthesis of Sesquiterpenes starting from Acetic Acid. Schulz F, Dirkmann M, Nowack J. Chembiochem. 2018 Aug 7. doi: 10.1002/cbic.201800128. PubMed 30085399.
Backbone
  Vector backbone: pET-28a(+)
  Vector type: Bacterial Expression
Growth in bacteria
  Bacterial resistance: Kanamycin, 50 μg/mL
  Growth temperature: 30°C
  Growth strain: DH5alpha
  Copy number: High Copy
Gene/Insert
  Gene/Insert name: Glucose dehydrogenase IV (GDH IV)
  Species: Bacillus megaterium
  Tag / fusion protein: His6-Tag (N terminal on backbone)
  Cloning method: Restriction Enzyme; 5′ cloning site unknown (unknown if destroyed); 3′ cloning site unknown (unknown if destroyed)
Terms and licenses: Academic/Nonprofit Terms; Industry Terms: Not Available to Industry
Depositor comments: Wild Type Gene
How to cite: pET-28a(+)-GDH was a gift from Frank Schulz (Addgene plasmid # 108954 ; http://n2t.net/addgene:108954 ; RRID:Addgene_108954)
