[The description below was written by a language model from this plasmid's Addgene catalogue record and pLannotate feature annotations shown in this document.]
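Description:
pET-28a(+)-GDH is a bacterial expression plasmid of about 6.1 kb, built on the pET-28a(+) backbone for heterologous production of glucose dehydrogenase IV (GDH IV) from Bacillus megaterium in E. coli. It replicates from a ColE1/pMB1-type origin flanked by the bom mobility region and the rop gene. The catalogue lists it as high copy, although rop normally moderates copy number in pBR322-derived vectors. Selection is by kanamycin through the aph(3')-Ia resistance gene. An f1 phage origin is also present. The short tetracycline-resistance fragments and the predicted E. coli open reading frame in the annotation are backbone remnants from pBR322 rather than functional elements.

The wild-type gdhIV coding sequence sits downstream of a T7 promoter, a lac operator and the T7 gene 10 ribosome binding site, and it is followed by the T7 terminator. The plasmid carries lacI with its own promoter, so transcription is repressed until lactose or IPTG is added, and expression requires a host that supplies T7 RNA polymerase. The protein is made with an N-terminal His6 tag from the backbone, which the annotation tool picks up only as a fragment of a composite tag. A thrombin cleavage site follows the tag and allows its removal after affinity purification. A short His-tag match lies just downstream of the insert and corresponds to the backbone's optional C-terminal tag. The record does not indicate whether it is translated, and the cloning sites used are not stated. The associated work concerns in vitro sesquiterpene biosynthesis from acetic acid, but the record does not state the enzyme's specific role there.
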