Features (pLannotate 1.2.2; 21 found; start..end, strand, type, name):
     12..440     +  rep_origin     f1 ori (sequence partly withheld): f1 bacteriophage origin of replication; arrow indicates direction of (+) strand synthesis
    493..550     +  promoter       AmpR promoter (fragment): bla
    559..1374    -  CDS            KanR: aminoglycoside phosphotransferase; aph(3')-Ia; confers resistance to kanamycin in bacteria or G418 (Geneticin®) in eukaryotes
   1496..2084    +  rep_origin     ori: high-copy-number ColE1/pMB1/pBR322/pUC origin of replication
   2270..2409    -  misc_feature   bom: basis of mobility region from pBR322
   2511..2702    -  CDS            rop: Rop protein, which maintains plasmids at low copy number; rop
   2719..3099    +  CDS            YPB1_ECOLX: Protein predicted: Swiss-Prot protein existence level 4. From Escherichia coli.
   3171..3462    -  CDS            TcR (fragment): tetracycline efflux protein; tet; confers resistance to tetracycline
   3477..3498    -  protein_bind   CAP binding site: CAP binding activates transcription in the presence of cAMP. E. coli catabolite activator protein
   3511..4593    -  CDS            lacI: lac repressor; lacI; The lac repressor binds to the lac operator to inhibit transcription in E. coli. This inhibition can be relieved by adding lactose or isopropyl-β-D-thiogalactopyranoside (IPTG).
   4594..4671    -  promoter       lacI promoter: lacI
   4679..4958    -  CDS            TcR (fragment): tetracycline efflux protein; tet; confers resistance to tetracycline
   4980..4998    +  promoter       T7 promoter: promoter for bacteriophage T7 RNA polymerase
   4999..5023    +  protein_bind   lac operator: The lac repressor binds to the lac operator to inhibit transcription in E. coli. This inhibition can be relieved by adding lactose or isopropyl-β-D-thiogalactopyranoside (IPTG). lac repressor encoded by lacI
   5038..5060    +  RBS            RBS: efficient ribosome binding site from bacteriophage T7 gene 10 (Olins and Rangwala, 1989)
   5079..5095    +  CDS            capTEV™ (fragment): composite tag for in vivo biotinylation, TEV protease cleavage, and 6xHis tagging
   5106..5123    +  CDS            thrombin site: thrombin recognition and cleavage site
   5127..5909    +  CDS            gdhIV: DHG4_BACME - Experimental evidence at protein level: Swiss-Prot protein existence level 1. From Bacillus megaterium.
   5919..5936    +  CDS            9xHis (fragment): 9xHis affinity tag
   5946..5995    +  CDS            SET1 (fragment): solubility-enhancement tag derived from T7 phage gene 10B
   6003..6050    +  terminator     T7 terminator: transcription terminator for bacteriophage T7 RNA polymerase
>Addgene plasmid #108954 | pET-28a(+)-GDH | addgene full sequence | sequence record 230562 | Addgene NGS Result
TGGCGAATGGG
[124 nt withheld, positions 12-135]
C
[91 nt withheld, positions 137-227]
A
[49 nt withheld, positions 229-277]
CCTTTGACGTTGGAGTCCACGTTCTTT
[37 nt withheld, positions 305-341]
ACCCTATCTCGGTCTATTCTTTTGATTTATAAGGGATTTTGCCGATTTCGGCCTATTGGTTAAAAAATGA
GCTGATTTAACAAAAATTTAACGCGAATTTTAACAAAATATTAACGCTTACAATTTAGGTGGCACTTTTC
GGGGAAATGTGCGCGGAACCCCTATTTGTTTATTTTTCTAAATACATTCAAATATGTATCCGCTCATGAA
TTAATTCTTAGAAAAACTCATCGAGCATCAAATGAAACTGCAATTTATTCATATCAGGATTATCAATACC
ATATTTTTGAAAAAGCCGTTTCTGTAATGAAGGAGAAAACTCACCGAGGCAGTTCCATAGGATGGCAAGA
TCCTGGTATCGGTCTGCGATTCCGACTCGTCCAACATCAATACAACCTATTAATTTCCCCTCGTCAAAAA
TAAGGTTATCAAGTGAGAAATCACCATGAGTGACGACTGAATCCGGTGAGAATGGCAAAAGTTTATGCAT
TTCTTTCCAGACTTGTTCAACAGGCCAGCCATTACGCTCGTCATCAAAATCACTCGCATCAACCAAACCG
TTATTCATTCGTGATTGCGCCTGAGCGAGACGAAATACGCGATCGCTGTTAAAAGGACAATTACAAACAG
GAATCGAATGCAACCGGCGCAGGAACACTGCCAGCGCATCAACAATATTTTCACCTGAATCAGGATATTC
TTCTAATACCTGGAATGCTGTTTTCCCGGGGATCGCAGTGGTGAGTAACCATGCATCATCAGGAGTACGG
ATAAAATGCTTGATGGTCGGAAGAGGCATAAATTCCGTCAGCCAGTTTAGTCTGACCATCTCATCTGTAA
CATCATTGGCAACGCTACCTTTGCCATGTTTCAGAAACAACTCTGGCGCATCGGGCTTCCCATACAATCG
ATAGATTGTCGCACCTGATTGCCCGACATTATCGCGAGCCCATTTATACCCATATAAATCAGCATCCATG
TTGGAATTTAATCGCGGCCTAGAGCAAGACGTTTCCCGTTGAATATGGCTCATAACACCCCTTGTATTAC
TGTTTATGTAAGCAGACAGTTTTATTGTTCATGACCAAAATCCCTTAACGTGAGTTTTCGTTCCACTGAG
CGTCAGACCCCGTAGAAAAGATCAAAGGATCTTCTTGAGATCCTTTTTTTCTGCGCGTAATCTGCTGCTT
GCAAACAAAAAAACCACCGCTACCAGCGGTGGTTTGTTTGCCGGATCAAGAGCTACCAACTCTTTTTCCG
AAGGTAACTGGCTTCAGCAGAGCGCAGATACCAAATACTGTCCTTCTAGTGTAGCCGTAGTTAGGCCACC
ACTTCAAGAACTCTGTAGCACCGCCTACATACCTCGCTCTGCTAATCCTGTTACCAGTGGCTGCTGCCAG
TGGCGATAAGTCGTGTCTTACCGGGTTGGACTCAAGACGATAGTTACCGGATAAGGCGCAGCGGTCGGGC
TGAACGGGGGGTTCGTGCACACAGCCCAGCTTGGAGCGAACGACCTACACCGAACTGAGATACCTACAGC
GTGAGCTATGAGAAAGCGCCACGCTTCCCGAAGGGAGAAAGGCGGACAGGTATCCGGTAAGCGGCAGGGT
CGGAACAGGAGAGCGCACGAGGGAGCTTCCAGGGGGAAACGCCTGGTATCTTTATAGTCCTGTCGGGTTT
CGCCACCTCTGACTTGAGCGTCGATTTTTGTGATGCTCGTCAGGGGGGCGGAGCCTATGGAAAAACGCCA
GCAACGCGGCCTTTTTACGGTTCCTGGCCTTTTGCTGGCCTTTTGCTCACATGTTCTTTCCTGCGTTATC
CCCTGATTCTGTGGATAACCGTATTACCGCCTTTGAGTGAGCTGATACCGCTCGCCGCAGCCGAACGACC
GAGCGCAGCGAGTCAGTGAGCGAGGAAGCGGAAGAGCGCCTGATGCGGTATTTTCTCCTTACGCATCTGT
GCGGTATTTCACACCGCAATGGTGCACTCTCAGTACAATCTGCTCTGATGCCGCATAGTTAAGCCAGTAT
ACACTCCGCTATCGCTACGTGACTGGGTCATGGCTGCGCCCCGACACCCGCCAACACCCGCTGACGCGCC
CTGACGGGCTTGTCTGCTCCCGGCATCCGCTTACAGACAAGCTGTGACCGTCTCCGGGAGCTGCATGTGT
CAGAGGTTTTCACCGTCATCACCGAAACGCGCGAGGCAGCTGCGGTAAAGCTCATCAGCGTGGTCGTGAA
GCGATTCACAGATGTCTGCCTGTTCATCCGCGTCCAGCTCGTTGAGTTTCTCCAGAAGCGTTAATGTCTG
GCTTCTGATAAAGCGGGCCATGTTAAGGGCGGTTTTTTCCTGTTTGGTCACTGATGCCTCCGTGTAAGGG
GGATTTCTGTTCATGGGGGTAATGATACCGATGAAACGAGAGAGGATGCTCACGATACGGGTTACTGATG
ATGAACATGCCCGGTTACTGGAACGTTGTGAGGGTAAACAACTGGCGGTATGGATGCGGCGGGACCAGAG
AAAAATCACTCAGGGTCAATGCCAGCGCTTCGTTAATACAGATGTAGGTGTTCCACAGGGTAGCCAGCAG
CATCCTGCGATGCAGATCCGGAACATAATGGTGCAGGGCGCTGACTTCCGCGTTTCCAGACTTTACGAAA
CACGGAAACCGAAGACCATTCATGTTGTTGCTCAGGTCGCAGACGTTTTGCAGCAGCAGTCGCTTCACGT
TCGCTCGCGTATCGGTGATTCATTCTGCTAACCAGTAAGGCAACCCCGCCAGCCTAGCCGGGTCCTCAAC
GACAGGAGCACGATCATGCGCACCCGTGGGGCCGCCATGCCGGCGATAATGGCCTGCTTCTCGCCGAAAC
GTTTGGTGGCGGGACCAGTGACGAAGGCTTGAGCGAGGGCGTGCAAGATTCCGAATACCGCAAGCGACAG
GCCGATCATCGTCGCGCTCCAGCGAAAGCGGTCCTCGCCGAAAATGACCCAGAGCGCTGCCGGCACCTGT
CCTACGAGTTGCATGATAAAGAAGACAGTCATAAGTGCGGCGACGATAGTCATGCCCCGCGCCCACCGGA
AGGAGCTGACTGGGTTGAAGGCTCTCAAGGGCATCGGTCGAGATCCCGGTGCCTAATGAGTGAGCTAACT
TACATTAATTGCGTTGCGCTCACTGCCCGCTTTCCAGTCGGGAAACCTGTCGTGCCAGCTGCATTAATGA
ATCGGCCAACGCGCGGGGAGAGGCGGTTTGCGTATTGGGCGCCAGGGTGGTTTTTCTTTTCACCAGTGAG
ACGGGCAACAGCTGATTGCCCTTCACCGCCTGGCCCTGAGAGAGTTGCAGCAAGCGGTCCACGCTGGTTT
GCCCCAGCAGGCGAAAATCCTGTTTGATGGTGGTTAACGGCGGGATATAACATGAGCTGTCTTCGGTATC
GTCGTATCCCACTACCGAGATATCCGCACCAACGCGCAGCCCGGACTCGGTAATGGCGCGCATTGCGCCC
AGCGCCATCTGATCGTTGGCAACCAGCATCGCAGTGGGAACGATGCCCTCATTCAGCATTTGCATGGTTT
GTTGAAAACCGGACATGGCACTCCAGTCGCCTTCCCGTTCCGCTATCGGCTGAATTTGATTGCGAGTGAG
ATATTTATGCCAGCCAGCCAGACGCAGACGCGCCGAGACAGAACTTAATGGGCCCGCTAACAGCGCGATT
TGCTGGTGACCCAATGCGACCAGATGCTCCACGCCCAGTCGCGTACCGTCTTCATGGGAGAAAATAATAC
TGTTGATGGGTGTCTGGTCAGAGACATCAAGAAATAACGCCGGAACATTAGTGCAGGCAGCTTCCACAGC
AATGGCATCCTGGTCATCCAGCGGATAGTTAATGATCAGCCCACTGACGCGTTGCGCGAGAAGATTGTGC
ACCGCCGCTTTACAGGCTTCGACGCCGCTTCGTTCTACCATCGACACCACCACGCTGGCACCCAGTTGAT
CGGCGCGAGATTTAATCGCCGCGACAATTTGCGACGGCGCGTGCAGGGCCAGACTGGAGGTGGCAACGCC
AATCAGCAACGACTGTTTGCCCGCCAGTTGTTGTGCCACGCGGTTGGGAATGTAATTCAGCTCCGCCATC
GCCGCTTCCACTTTTTCCCGCGTTTTCGCAGAAACGTGGCTGGCCTGGTTCACCACGCGGGAAACGGTCT
GATAAGAGACACCGGCATACTCTGCGACATCGTATAACGTTACTGGTTTCACATTCACCACCCTGAATTG
ACTCTCTTCCGGGCGCTATCATGCCATACCGCGAAAGGTTTTGCGCCATTCGATGGTGTCCGGGATCTCG
ACGCTCTCCCTTATGCGACTCCTGCATTAGGAAGCAGCCCAGTAGTAGGTTGAGGCCGTTGAGCACCGCC
GCCGCAAGGAATGGTGCATGCAAGGAGATGGCGCCCAACAGTCCCCCGGCCACGGGGCCTGCCACCATAC
CCACGCCGAAACAAGCGCTCATGAGCCCGAAGTGGCGAGCCCGATCTTCCCCATCGGTGATGTCGGCGAT
ATAGGCGCCAGCAACCGCACCTGTGGCGCCGGTGATGCCGGCCACGATGCGTCCGGCGTAGAGGATCGAG
ATCTCGATCCCGCGAAATTAATACGACTCACTATAGGGGAATTGTGAGCGGATAACAATTCCCCTCTAGA
AATAATTTTGTTTAACTTTAAGAAGGAGATATACCATGGGCAGCAGCCATCATCATCATCATCACAGCAG
CGGCCTGGTGCCGCGCGGCAGCCATATGTATACAGATTTAAAAGATAAAGTAGTTGTAATTACAGGTGGA
TCAACAGGTTTAGGACGCGCAATGGCTGTTCGTTTCGGTCAAGAAGAAGCAAAAGTTGTTATTAACTATT
ACAACAATGAAGAAGAAGCTTTAGATGCGAAAAAAGAAGTAGAAGAAGCAGGCGGACAAGCAATCATCGT
TCAAGGCGACGTAACAAAAGAAGAAGATGTTGTAAACCTTGTTCAAACAGCTATTAAAGAATTCGGTACA
TTAGACGTTATGATTAATAACGCTGGTGTTGAAAACCCAGTTCCTTCTCATGAGTTATCTTTAGACAACT
GGAATAAAGTTATTGATACAAACTTAACAGGTGCATTCTTAGGAAGCCGTGAAGCAATCAAATATTTTGT
TGAAAACGACATTAAAGGAAACGTTATTAACATGTCTAGTGTTCATGAAATGATTCCTTGGCCATTATTT
GTTCATTACGCAGCAAGTAAAGGCGGTATGAAACTAATGACGGAAACATTGGCTCTTGAATATGCGCCAA
AAGGTATCCGCGTAAATAACATTGGACCAGGTGCGATGAACACACCAATTAACGCAGAGAAATTTGCAGA
TCCTGTACAACGTGCAGACGTAGAAAGCATGATTCCAATGGGTTACATCGGTAAACCAGAAGAAGTAGCA
GCAGTTGCAGCATTCTTAGCATCATCACAAGCAAGCTATGTAACAGGTATTACATTATTTGCTGATGGTG
GTATGACGAAATACCCTTCTTTCCAAGCAGGAAGAGGCTAACTCGAGCACCACCACCACCACCACTGAGA
TCCGGCTGCTAACAAAGCCCGAAAGGAAGCTGAGTTGGCTGCTGCCACCGCTGAGCAATAACTAGCATAA
CCCCTTGGGGCCTCTAAACGGGTCTTGAGGGGTTTTTTGCTGAAAGGAGGAACTATATCCGGAT
